>Addgene plasmid #76537 | TRRAP gRNA (BRDN0001144900) | addgene full sequence | sequence record 186026 | Addgene Assembled Sequence
CCCGGGTGCAAAGATGGATAAAGTTTTAAACAGAGAGGAATCTTTGCAGCTAATGGACCTTCTAGGTCTT
GAAAGGAGTGGGAATTGGCTCCGGTGCCCGTCAGTGGGCAGAGCGCACATCGCCCACAGTCCCCGAGAAG
TTGGGGGGAGGGGTCGGCAATTGATCCGGTGCCTAGAGAAGGTGGCGCGGGGTAAACTGGGAAAGTGATG
TCGTGTACTGGCTCCGCCTTTTTCCCGAGGGTGGGGGAGAACCGTATATAAGTGCAGTAGTCGCCGTGAA
CGTTCTTTTTCGCAACGGGTTTGCCGCCAGAACACAGGTAAGTGCCGTGTGTGGTTCCCGCGGGCCTGGC
CTCTTTACGGGTTATGGCCCTTGCGTGCCTTGAATTACTTCCACCTGGCTGCAGTACGTGATTCTTGATC
CCGAGCTTCGGGTTGGAAGTGGGTGGGAGAGTTCGAGGCCTTGCGCTTAAGGAGCCCCTTCGCCTCGTGC
TTGAGTTGAGGCCTGGCCTGGGCGCTGGGGCCGCCGCGTGCGAATCTGGTGGCACCTTCGCGCCTGTCTC
GCTGCTTTCGATAAGTCTCTAGCCATTTAAAATTTTTGATGACCTGCTGCGACGCTTTTTTTCTGGCAAG
ATAGTCTTGTAAATGCGGGCCAAGATCTGCACACTGGTATTTCGGTTTTTGGGGCCGCGGGCGGCGACGG
GGCCCGTGCGTCCCAGCGCACATGTTCGGCGAGGCGGGGCCTGCGAGCGCGGCCACCGAGAATCGGACGG
GGGTAGTCTCAAGCTGGCCGGCCTGCTCTGGTGCCTGGCCTCGCGCCGCCGTGTATCGCCCCGCCCTGGG
CGGCAAGGCTGGCCCGGTCGGCACCAGTTGCGTGAGCGGAAAGATGGCCGCTTCCCGGCCCTGCTGCAGG
GAGCTCAAAATGGAGGACGCGGCGCTCGGGAGAGCGGGCGGGTGAGTCACCCACACAAAGGAAAAGGGCC
TTTCCGTCCTCAGCCGTCGCTTCATGTGACTCCACGGAGTACCGGGCGCCGTCCAGGCACCTCGATTAGT
TCTCGAGCTTTTGGAGTACGTCGTCTTTAGGTTGGGGGGAGGGGTTTTATGCGATGGAGTTTCCCCACAC
TGAGTGGGTGGAGACTGAAGTTAGGCCAGCTTGGCACTTGATGTAATTCTCCTTGGAATTTGCCCTTTTT
GAGTTTGGATCTTGGTTCATTCTCAAGCCTCAGACAGTGGTTCAAAGTTTTTTTCTTCCATTTCAGGTGT
CGTGACGTACGGCCACCATGACCGAGTACAAGCCCACGGTGCGCCTCGCCACCCGCGACGACGTCCCCAG
GGCCGTACGCACCCTCGCCGCCGCGTTCGCCGACTACCCCGCCACGCGCCACACCGTCGATCCGGACCGC
CACATCGAGCGGGTCACCGAGCTGCAAGAACTCTTCCTCACGCGCGTCGGGCTCGACATCGGCAAGGTGT
GGGTCGCGGACGACGGCGCCGCCGTGGCGGTCTGGACCACGCCGGAGAGCGTCGAAGCGGGGGCGGTGTT
CGCCGAGATCGGCCCGCGCATGGCCGAGTTGAGCGGTTCCCGGCTGGCCGCGCAGCAACAGATGGAAGGC
CTCCTGGCGCCGCACCGGCCCAAGGAGCCCGCGTGGTTCCTGGCCACCGTCGGAGTCTCGCCCGACCACC
AGGGCAAGGGTCTGGGCAGCGCCGTCGTGCTCCCCGGAGTGGAGGCGGCCGAGCGCGCCGGGGTGCCCGC
CTTCCTGGAGACCTCCGCGCCCCGCAACCTCCCCTTCTACGAGCGGCTCGGCTTCACCGTCACCGCCGAC
GTCGAGGTGCCCGAAGGACCGCGCACCTGGTGCATGACCCGCAAGCCCGGTGCCTGAACGCGTTAAGTCG
ACAATCAACCTCTGGATTACAAAATTTGTGAAAGATTGACTGGTATTCTTAACTATGTTGCTCCTTTTAC
GCTATGTGGATACGCTGCTTTAATGCCTTTGTATCATGCTATTGCTTCCCGTATGGCTTTCATTTTCTCC
TCCTTGTATAAATCCTGGTTGCTGTCTCTTTATGAGGAGTTGTGGCCCGTTGTCAGGCAACGTGGCGTGG
TGTGCACTGTGTTTGCTGACGCAACCCCCACTGGTTGGGGCATTGCCACCACCTGTCAGCTCCTTTCCGG
GACTTTCGCTTTCCCCCTCCCTATTGCCACGGCGGAACTCATCGCCGCCTGCCTTGCCCGCTGCTGGACA
GGGGCTCGGCTGTTGGGCACTGACAATTCCGTGGTGTTGTCGGGGAAATCATCGTCCTTTCCTTGGCTGC
TCGCCTGTGTTGCCACCTGGATTCTGCGCGGGACGTCCTTCTGCTACGTCCCTTCGGCCCTCAATCCAGC
GGACCTTCCTTCCCGCGGCCTGCTGCCGGCTCTGCGGCCTCTTCCGCGTCTTCGCCTTCGCCCTCAGACG
AGTCGGATCTCCCTTTGGGCCGCCTCCCCGCGTCGACTTTAAGACCAATGACTTACAAGGCAGCTGTAGA
TCTTAGCCACTTTTTAAAAGAAAAGGGGGGACTGGAAGGGCTAATTCACTCCCAACGAAGACAAGATCTG
CTTTTTGCTTGTACTGGGTCTCTCTGGTTAGACCAGATCTGAGCCTGGGAGCTCTCTGGCTAACTAGGGA
ACCCACTGCTTAAGCCTCAATAAAGCTTGCCTTGAGTGCTTCAAGTAGTGTGTGCCCGTCTGTTGTGTGA
CTCTGGTAACTAGAGATCCCTCAGACCCTTTTAGTCAGTGTGGAAAATCTCTAGCAGTACGTATAGTAGT
TCATGTCATCTTATTATTCAGTATTTATAACTTGCAAAGAAATGAATATCAGAGAGTGAGAGGAACTTGT
TTATTGCAGCTTATAATGGTTACAAATAAAGCAATAGCATCACAAATTTCACAAATAAAGCATTTTTTTC
ACTGCATTCTAGTTGTGGTTTGTCCAAACTCATCAATGTATCTTATCATGTCTGGCTCTAGCTATCCCGC
CCCTAACTCCGCCCATCCCGCCCCTAACTCCGCCCAGTTCCGCCCATTCTCCGCCCCATGGCTGACTAAT
TTTTTTTATTTATGCAGAGGCCGAGGCCGCCTCGGCCTCTGAGCTATTCCAGAAGTAGTGAGGAGGCTTT
TTTGGAGGCCTAGGGACGTACCCAATTCGCCCTATAGTGAGTCGTATTACGCGCGCTCACTGGCCGTCGT
TTTACAACGTCGTGACTGGGAAAACCCTGGCGTTACCCAACTTAATCGCCTTGCAGCACATCCCCCTTTC
GCCAGCTGGCGTAATAGCGAAGAGGCCCGCACCGATCGCCCTTCCCAACAGTTGCGCAGCCTGAATGGCG
AATGGG
[124 nt withheld, positions 3367-3490]
C
[91 nt withheld, positions 3492-3582]
A
[49 nt withheld, positions 3584-3632]
CCTTTGACGTTGGAGTCCACGTTCTTT
[37 nt withheld, positions 3660-3696]
ACCCTATCTCGGTCTATTCTTTTGATTTATAAGGGATTTTGCCGATTTCGGCCTATTGGTTAAAAAATGA
GCTGATTTAACAAAAATTTAACGCGAATTTTAACAAAATATTAACGCTTACAATTTAGGTGGCACTTTTC
GGGGAAATGTGCGCGGAACCCCTATTTGTTTATTTTTCTAAATACATTCAAATATGTATCCGCTCATGAG
ACAATAACCCTGATAAATGCTTCAATAATATTGAAAAAGGAAGAGTATGAGTATTCAACATTTCCGTGTC
GCCCTTATTCCCTTTTTTGCGGCATTTTGCCTTCCTGTTTTTGCTCACCCAGAAACGCTGGTGAAAGTAA
AAGATGCTGAAGATCAGTTGGGTGCACGAGTGGGTTACATCGAACTGGATCTCAACAGCGGTAAGATCCT
TGAGAGTTTTCGCCCCGAAGAACGTTTTCCAATGATGAGCACTTTTAAAGTTCTGCTATGTGGCGCGGTA
TTATCCCGTATTGACGCCGGGCAAGAGCAACTCGGTCGCCGCATACACTATTCTCAGAATGACTTGGTTG
AGTACTCACCAGTCACAGAAAAGCATCTTACGGATGGCATGACAGTAAGAGAATTATGCAGTGCTGCCAT
AACCATGAGTGATAACACTGCGGCCAACTTACTTCTGACAACGATCGGAGGACCGAAGGAGCTAACCGCT
TTTTTGCACAACATGGGGGATCATGTAACTCGCCTTGATCGTTGGGAACCGGAGCTGAATGAAGCCATAC
CAAACGACGAGCGTGACACCACGATGCCTGTAGCAATGGCAACAACGTTGCGCAAACTATTAACTGGCGA
ACTACTTACTCTAGCTTCCCGGCAACAATTAATAGACTGGATGGAGGCGGATAAAGTTGCAGGACCACTT
CTGCGCTCGGCCCTTCCGGCTGGCTGGTTTATTGCTGATAAATCTGGAGCCGGTGAGCGTGGGTCTCGCG
GTATCATTGCAGCACTGGGGCCAGATGGTAAGCCCTCCCGTATCGTAGTTATCTACACGACGGGGAGTCA
GGCAACTATGGATGAACGAAATAGACAGATCGCTGAGATAGGTGCCTCACTGATTAAGCATTGGTAACTG
TCAGACCAAGTTTACTCATATATACTTTAGATTGATTTAAAACTTCATTTTTAATTTAAAAGGATCTAGG
TGAAGATCCTTTTTGATAATCTCATGACCAAAATCCCTTAACGTGAGTTTTCGTTCCACTGAGCGTCAGA
CCCCGTAGAAAAGATCAAAGGATCTTCTTGAGATCCTTTTTTTCTGCGCGTAATCTGCTGCTTGCAAACA
AAAAAACCACCGCTACCAGCGGTGGTTTGTTTGCCGGATCAAGAGCTACCAACTCTTTTTCCGAAGGTAA
CTGGCTTCAGCAGAGCGCAGATACCAAATACTGTTCTTCTAGTGTAGCCGTAGTTAGGCCACCACTTCAA
GAACTCTGTAGCACCGCCTACATACCTCGCTCTGCTAATCCTGTTACCAGTGGCTGCTGCCAGTGGCGAT
AAGTCGTGTCTTACCGGGTTGGACTCAAGACGATAGTTACCGGATAAGGCGCAGCGGTCGGGCTGAACGG
GGGGTTCGTGCACACAGCCCAGCTTGGAGCGAACGACCTACACCGAACTGAGATACCTACAGCGTGAGCT
ATGAGAAAGCGCCACGCTTCCCGAAGGGAGAAAGGCGGACAGGTATCCGGTAAGCGGCAGGGTCGGAACA
GGAGAGCGCACGAGGGAGCTTCCAGGGGGAAACGCCTGGTATCTTTATAGTCCTGTCGGGTTTCGCCACC
TCTGACTTGAGCGTCGATTTTTGTGATGCTCGTCAGGGGGGCGGAGCCTATGGAAAAACGCCAGCAACGC
GGCCTTTTTACGGTTCCTGGCCTTTTGCTGGCCTTTTGCTCACATGTTCTTTCCTGCGTTATCCCCTGAT
TCTGTGGATAACCGTATTACCGCCTTTGAGTGAGCTGATACCGCTCGCCGCAGCCGAACGACCGAGCGCA
GCGAGTCAGTGAGCGAGGAAGCGGAAGAGCGCCCAATACGCAAACCGCCTCTCCCCGCGCGTTGGCCGAT
TCATTAATGCAGCTGGCACGACAGGTTTCCCGACTGGAAAGCGGGCAGTGAGCGCAACGCAATTAATGTG
AGTTAGCTCACTCATTAGGCACCCCAGGCTTTACACTTTATGCTTCCGGCTCGTATGTTGTGTGGAATTG
TGAGCGGATAACAATTTCACACAGGAAACAGCTATGACCATGATTACGCCAAGCGCGCAATTAACCCTCA
CTAAAGGGAACAAAAGCTGGAGCTGCAAGCTTAATGTAGTCTTATGCAATACTCTTGTAGTCTTGCAACA
TGGTAACGATGAGTTAGCAACATGCCTTACAAGGAGAGAAAAAGCACCGTGCATGCCGATTGGTGGAAGT
AAGGTGGTACGATCGTGCCTTATTAGGAAGGCAACAGACGGGTCTGACATGGATTGGACGAACCACTGAA
TTGCCGCATTGCAGAGATATTGTATTTAAGTGCCTAGCTCGATACATAAACGGGTCTCTCTGGTTAGACC
AGATCTGAGCCTGGGAGCTCTCTGGCTAACTAGGGAACCCACTGCTTAAGCCTCAATAAAGCTTGCCTTG
AGTGCTTCAAGTAGTGTGTGCCCGTCTGTTGTGTGACTCTGGTAACTAGAGATCCCTCAGACCCTTTTAG
TCAGTGTGGAAAATCTCTAGCAGTGGCGCCCGAACAGGGACTTGAAAGCGAAAGGGAAACCAGAGGAGCT
CTCTCGACGCAGGACTCGGCTTGCTGAAGCGCGCACGGCAAGAGGCGAGGGGCGGCGACTGGTGAGTACG
CCAAAAATTTTGACTAGCGGAGGCTAGAAGGAGAGAGATGGGTGCGAGAGCGTCAGTATTAAGCGGGGGA
GAATTAGATCGCGATGGGAAAAAATTCGGTTAAGGCCAGGGGGAAAGAAAAAATATAAATTAAAACATAT
AGTATGGGCAAGCAGGGAGCTAGAACGATTCGCAGTTAATCCTGGCCTGTTAGAAACATCAGAAGGCTGT
AGACAAATACTGGGACAGCTACAACCATCCCTTCAGACAGGATCAGAAGAACTTAGATCATTATATAATA
CAGTAGCAACCCTCTATTGTGTGCATCAAAGGATAGAGATAAAAGACACCAAGGAAGCTTTAGACAAGAT
AGAGGAAGAGCAAAACAAAAGTAAGACCACCGCACAGCAAGCGGCCGCTGATCTTCAGACCTGGAGGAGG
AGATATGAGGGACAATTGGAGAAGTGAATTATATAAATATAAAGTAGTAAAAATTGAACCATTAGGAGTA
GCACCCACCAAGGCAAAGAGAAGAGTGGTGCAGAGAGAAAAAAGAGCAGTGGGAATAGGAGCTTTGTTCC
TTGGGTTCTTGGGAGCAGCAGGAAGCACTATGGGCGCAGCGTCAATGACGCTGACGGTACAGGCCAGACA
ATTATTGTCTGGTATAGTGCAGCAGCAGAACAATTTGCTGAGGGCTATTGAGGCGCAACAGCATCTGTTG
CAACTCACAGTCTGGGGCATCAAGCAGCTCCAGGCAAGAATCCTGGCTGTGGAAAGATACCTAAAGGATC
AACAGCTCCTGGGGATTTGGGGTTGCTCTGGAAAACTCATTTGCACCACTGCTGTGCCTTGGAATGCTAG
TTGGAGTAATAAATCTCTGGAACAGATTTGGAATCACACGACCTGGATGGAGTGGGACAGAGAAATTAAC
AATTACACAAGCTTAATACACTCCTTAATTGAAGAATCGCAAAACCAGCAAGAAAAGAATGAACAAGAAT
TATTGGAATTAGATAAATGGGCAAGTTTGTGGAATTGGTTTAACATAACAAATTGGCTGTGGTATATAAA
ATTATTCATAATGATAGTAGGAGGCTTGGTAGGTTTAAGAATAGTTTTTGCTGTACTTTCTATAGTGAAT
AGAGTTAGGCAGGGATATTCACCATTATCGTTTCAGACCCACCTCCCAACCCCGAGGGGACCCAGAGAGG
GCCTATTTCCCATGATTCCTTCATATTTGCATATACGATACAAGGCTGTTAGAGAGATAATTAGAATTAA
TTTGACTGTAAACACAAAGATATTAGTACAAAATACGTGACGTAGAAAGTAATAATTTCTTGGGTAGTTT
GCAGTTTTAAAATTATGTTTTAAAATGGACTATCATATGCTTACCGTAACTTGAAAGTATTTCGATTTCT
TGGCTTTATATATCTTGTGGAAAGGACGAAACACCGCAGCATTCCATCATTCCGAGGTTTTAGAGCTAGA
AATAGCAAGTTAAAATAAGGCTAGTCCGTTATCAACTTGAAAAAGTGGCACCGAGTCGGTGCTTTTTTAA
GCTTGGCGTAACTAGATCTTGAGACAAATGGCAGTATTCATCCACAATTTTAAAAGAAAAGGGGGGATTG
GGGGGTACAGTGCAGGGGAAAGAATAGTAGACATAATAGCAACAGACATACAAACTAAAGAATTACAAAA
ACAAATTACAAAAATTCAAAATTTTCGGGTTTATTACAGGGACAGCAGAGATCCACTTTGGCGCCGGCTC
GAGGGGG
Features (pLannotate 1.2.2; 29 found; start..end, strand, type, name):
     14..80      +  CDS            small t antigen (fragment): SV40 (simian virus 40) small t antigen
    106..317     +  promoter       EF-1α core promoter: core promoter for human elongation factor EF-1α
    318..1256    +  intron         EF-1α intron A: intron upstream of the start codon of human EF-1α
   1278..1877    +  CDS            PuroR (fragment): puromycin N-acetyltransferase; pac from Streptomyces; confers resistance to puromycin
   1893..2481    +  misc_feature   WPRE: woodchuck hepatitis virus posttranscriptional regulatory element
   2532..2551    +  misc_feature   cPPT/CTS (fragment): central polypurine tract and central termination sequence of HIV-1
   2553..2786    +  LTR            3' LTR (ΔU3): self-inactivating 3' long terminal repeat (LTR) from HIV-1
   2864..2985    +  polyA_signal   SV40 poly(A) signal: SV40 polyadenylation signal
   3025..3160    +  rep_origin     SV40 ori: SV40 origin of replication
   3181..3199    -  promoter       T7 promoter: promoter for bacteriophage T7 RNA polymerase
   3207..3362    +  CDS            lacZα (fragment): LacZα fragment of β-galactosidase; lacZ fragment
   3367..3795    +  rep_origin     f1 ori (sequence partly withheld): f1 bacteriophage origin of replication; arrow indicates direction of (+) strand synthesis
   3848..3952    +  promoter       AmpR promoter: bla
   3953..4813    +  CDS            AmpR: β-lactamase; bla; confers resistance to ampicillin, carbenicillin, and related antibiotics
   4984..5572    +  rep_origin     ori: high-copy-number ColE1/pMB1/pBR322/pUC origin of replication
   5755..5847    +  CDS            lacI (fragment): lac repressor; lacI; The lac repressor binds to the lac operator to inhibit transcription in E. coli. This inhibition can be relieved by adding lactose or isopropyl-β-D-thiogalactopyranoside (IPTG).
   5860..5881    +  protein_bind   CAP binding site: CAP binding activates transcription in the presence of cAMP. E. coli catabolite activator protein
   5896..5926    +  promoter       lac promoter: promoter for the E. coli lac operon
   5934..5950    +  protein_bind   lac operator: The lac repressor binds to the lac operator to inhibit transcription in E. coli. This inhibition can be relieved by adding lactose or isopropyl-β-D-thiogalactopyranoside (IPTG). lac repressor encoded by lacI
   5995..6013    +  promoter       T3 promoter: promoter for bacteriophage T3 RNA polymerase
   6041..6267    +  promoter       RSV promoter: Rous sarcoma virus enhancer/promoter
   6268..6448    +  LTR            5' LTR (truncated): truncated 5' long terminal repeat (LTR) from HIV-1
   6495..6620    +  misc_feature   HIV-1 Ψ: packaging signal of human immunodeficiency virus type 1
   6604..6967    +  CDS            HIV-1 gag (fragment): gag protein from human immunodeficiency virus 1; gag
   7113..7346    +  misc_feature   RRE: The Rev response element (RRE) of HIV-1 allows for Rev-dependent mRNA export from the nucleus to the cytoplasm.
   7723..7749    +  CDS            Rev (fragment): human immunodeficiency virus 1 (HIV-1) Rev protein; rev; enhances nuclear export of unspliced and incompletely spliced viral mRNAs
   7753..7993    +  promoter       U6 promoter: RNA polymerase III promoter for human U6 snRNA
   8023..8098    +  misc_RNA       gRNA scaffold: guide RNA scaffold for the Streptococcus pyogenes CRISPR/Cas9 system
   8154..8271    +  misc_feature   cPPT/CTS: central polypurine tract and central termination sequence of HIV-1
