[The description below was written by a language model from this plasmid's Addgene catalogue record and pLannotate feature annotations shown in this document.]
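Description:
TRRAP gRNA (BRDN0001144900) is a third-generation lentiviral CRISPR guide plasmid built on the lentiGuide-Puro backbone, carrying a single guide RNA directed against human TRRAP. It belongs to a human kinome gRNA collection. In bacteria it is maintained as a high-copy plasmid through a ColE1/pUC-type origin with ampicillin selection from the β-lactamase gene. The backbone also retains an f1 origin, an SV40 origin and poly(A) signal, and remnants of lac and T7/T3 cloning-vector elements that play no role in the payload.

The lentiviral transfer cassette begins with an RSV promoter fused to a truncated HIV-1 5' LTR, which makes genomic RNA production in packaging cells Tat-independent. This is followed by the Ψ packaging signal with a partial gag region, the Rev response element for Rev-dependent nuclear export, and a cPPT/CTS element that aids nuclear import of the viral genome. A self-inactivating ΔU3 3' LTR closes the cassette, so the integrated provirus lacks LTR promoter activity.

Within this frame, the human U6 RNA polymerase III promoter drives the TRRAP-specific spacer joined to the Streptococcus pyogenes Cas9 gRNA scaffold. Downstream, the EF-1α core promoter with its intron A expresses puromycin N-acetyltransferase, followed by WPRE to enhance transcript expression, which allows puromycin selection of transduced mammalian cells.

The plasmid does not encode Cas9, so it is intended for use with a separate Cas9 lentiviral vector or in cells that already express Cas9. There it supports targeted disruption of TRRAP for loss-of-function studies.
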