Addgene plasmid #76537: TRRAP gRNA (BRDN0001144900)
Purpose: 3rd generation lentiviral gRNA plasmid targeting human TRRAP
Depositing lab: John Doench & David Root. Depositing organization: Broad Institute. Publication: Optimized sgRNA design to maximize activity and minimize off-target effects of CRISPR-Cas9. Doench JG, Fusi N, Sullender M, Hegde M, Vaimberg EW, Donovan KF, Smith I, Tothova Z, Wilen C, Orchard R, Virgin HW, Listgarten J, Root DE. Nat Biotechnol. 2016 Jan 18. doi: 10.1038/nbt.3437. PubMed 26780180.
Backbone
  Vector backbone: lentiGuide-Puro
  Backbone manufacturer: Zhang Lab (Addgene plasmid # 52963)
  Vector type: Mammalian Expression, Lentiviral, CRISPR
  Selectable markers: Puromycin
Growth in bacteria
  Bacterial resistance: Ampicillin, 100 μg/mL
  Growth temperature: 37°C
  Growth strain: DH5alpha
  Copy number: High Copy
Gene/Insert
  Gene/Insert name: TRRAP (alt names: TRRAP; NM_001244580.1)
  gRNA/shRNA sequence: CAGCATTCCATCATTCCGAG
  Species: H. sapiens (human)
  Entrez Gene: TRRAP (a.k.a. DEDDFA, DFNA75, PAF350/400, PAF400, STAF40, TR-AP, Tra1)
  Promoter: hU6
  Cloning method: Unknown
  Sequencing primers: 5′ U6-F; 3′ pS2-R
Terms and licenses: Academic/Nonprofit Terms; Industry Terms: Not Available to Industry
Depositor comments: The gRNA was designed to target the following Genbank reference sequence(s): NM_001244580.1,NM_003496.3. Note that this plasmid does NOT contain Cas9. It should be used in conjunction with lentiCas9-Blast (Addgene #52962) or otherwise with cell lines already expressing Cas9. Browse the full kinome gRNA library at http://www.addgene.org/pooled-library/broadgpp-human-kinome/ or visit http://www.broadinstitute.org/rnai/public/ for detailed protocols and information.
How to cite: TRRAP gRNA (BRDN0001144900) was a gift from John Doench & David Root (Addgene plasmid # 76537 ; http://n2t.net/addgene:76537 ; RRID:Addgene_76537)
