>Addgene plasmid #76537 | TRRAP gRNA (BRDN0001144900) | depositor partial sequence | sequence record 143997 | Target Sequence
CAGCATTCCATCATTCCGAG
