>Addgene plasmid #76537 | TRRAP gRNA (BRDN0001144900) | addgene partial sequence | sequence record 186025 | hU6-F
TAGAAAGTAATAATTTCTTGGGTAGTTTGCAGTTTTAAAATTATGTTTTAAAATGGACTATCATATGCTT
ACCGTAACTTGAAAGTATTTCGATTTCTTGGCTTTATATATCTTGTGGAAAGGACGAAACACCGCAGCAT
TCCATCATTCCGAGGTTTTAGAGCTAGAAATAGCAAGTTAAAATAAGGCTAGTCCGTTATCAACTTGAAA
AAGTGGCACCGAGTCGGTGCTTTTTTAAGCTTGGCGTAACTAGATCTTGAGACAAATGGCAGTATTCATC
CACAATTTTAAAAGAAAAGGGGGGATTGGGGGGTACAGTGCAGGGGAAAGAATAGTAGACATAATAGCAA
CAGACATACAAACTAAAGAATTACAAAAACAAATTACAAAAATTCAAAATTTTCGGGTTTATTACAGGGA
CAGCAGAGATCCACTTTGGCGCCGGCTCGAGGGGGCCCGGGTGCAAAGATGGATAAAGTTTTAAACAGAG
AGGAATCTTTGCAGCTAATGGACCTTCTAGGTCTTGAAAGGAGTGGGAATTGGCTCCGGTGCCCGTCAGT
GGGCAGAGCG
